Addgene plasmid #57936: mKOet-Tubulin-6
Purpose: Localization: Microtubules, Excitation: 548, Emission: 561
Depositing lab: Michael Davidson. Depositing organization: Florida State University, Tallahassee.
Backbone
  Vector backbone: mKOet
  Backbone size w/o insert (bp): 4750
  Vector type: Mammalian Expression
  Selectable markers: Neomycin (select with G418)
Growth in bacteria
  Bacterial resistance: Kanamycin, 50 μg/mL
  Growth temperature: 37°C
  Growth strain: DH5alpha
  Copy number: High Copy
Gene/Insert
  Gene/Insert name: Tubulin (alt name: NM_006082.2)
  Species: H. sapiens (human)
  Entrez Gene: TUBA1B (a.k.a. K-ALPHA-1)
  Promoter: CMV
  Tag / fusion protein: mKOet
  Cloning method: Unknown
  Sequencing primers: 5′ CMV-F; 3′ SV40pA-R
Terms and licenses: Academic/Nonprofit Terms; Industry Terms: Not Available to Industry
Depositor comments: . Excitation = 548; Emission = 561
How to cite: mKOet-Tubulin-6 was a gift from Michael Davidson (Addgene plasmid # 57936 ; http://n2t.net/addgene:57936 ; RRID:Addgene_57936)
