[The description below was written by a language model from this plasmid's Addgene catalogue record.]
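Description:
mKOet-Tubulin-6 is a mammalian expression plasmid that produces human alpha-tubulin (TUBA1B, also known as K-ALPHA-1) fused to the orange fluorescent protein mKOet. It is built on an mKOet backbone of about 4.75 kb without the insert. Expression of the fusion is driven by the CMV promoter, a strong constitutive promoter widely used in mammalian cells. The 3′ sequencing primer site listed suggests an SV40 polyadenylation signal downstream of the cassette. The plasmid is maintained in E. coli as a high-copy construct under kanamycin selection. It also carries a neomycin resistance marker, so G418 can be used to select transfected mammalian cells, for example when deriving stable lines.

The payload is a localization marker. When the tagged tubulin is incorporated into the cell's microtubules, it labels that network and allows it to be seen by fluorescence microscopy. The record gives an excitation maximum of 548 nm and an emission maximum of 561 nm, which places the signal in the orange part of the spectrum, where it could be combined with spectrally distinct reporters. The name suggests that the fluorescent protein sits at the N-terminus of tubulin and that the "6" refers to a short linker between the two, but the record states neither the tag orientation nor the linker composition. The cloning method is recorded as unknown. No feature table was supplied, so the origin of replication and the promoters driving the resistance markers are not documented here.
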