>Addgene plasmid #57936 | mKOet-Tubulin-6 | depositor partial sequence | sequence record 89084 | insert sequence
GACGTCAGATCCGCTAGCGCTACCGGTCGCCACCATGGTGAGCAAGGGCGAGGAGAATAACATGGCCGTG
ATTAAACCAGAGATGAAGATGAGGTACTACATGGACGGCTCCGTCAATGGGCATGAGTTCACAATTGAAG
GTGAAGGCACAGGCAGACCTTACGAGGGACATCAAGAGATGACACTACGCGTCACAATGGCCAAGGGCGG
GCCAATGCCTTTCGCGTTTGACTTAGTGTCACACGTGTTCTGTTACGGCCACAGACCTTTTACTAAATAT
CCAGAAGAGATACCAGACTATTTCAAACAAGCATTTCCTGAAGGCCTGTCATGGGAAAGGTCGTTGGAGT
TCGAAGATGGTGGGTCCGCTTCAGTCAGTGCGCATATAAGCCTTAGAGGAAACACCTTCTACCACAAATC
CAAATTTACTGGGGTTAACTTTCCTGCCGATGGTCCTATCATGCAAAACCAAAGTGTTGATTGGGAGCCA
TCAACCGAGAAAATTACTGCCAGCGACGGAGTTCTGAAGGGTGATGTTACGATGTACCTAAAACTTGAAG
GAGGCGGCAATCACAAATGCCAATTCAAGACTACTTACAAGGCGGCAAAAAAGATTCTTAAAATGCCAGG
AAGCCATTACATCAGCCATCGCCTCGTCAGGAAAACCGAAGGCAACATTACTGAGCTGGTAGAAGATGCA
GTAGCTCATTCCGGCGGCATGGACGAGCTGTACAAGTCCGGACTCAGATCTCGAGTGCGTGAGTGCATCT
CCATCCACGTTGGCCAGGCTGGTGTCCAGATTGGCAATGCCTGCTGGGAGCTCTACTGCCTGGAACACGG
CATCCAGCCCGATGGCCAGATGCCAAGTGACAAGACCATTGGGGGAGGAGATGACTCCTTCAACACCTTC
TTCAGTGAGACGGGCGCTGGCAAGCACGTGCCCCGGGCTGTGTTTGTAGACTTGGAACCCACAGTCATTG
ATGAAGTTCGCACTGGCACCTACCGCCAGCTCTTCCACCCTGAGCAGCTCATCACAGGCAAGGAAGATGC
TGCCAATAACTATGCCCGAGGGCACTACACCATTGGCAAGGAGATCATTGACCTTGTGTTGGACCGAATT
CGCAAGCTGGCTGACCAGTGCACCGGTCTTCAGGGCTTCTTGGTTTTCCACAGCTTTGGTGGGGGAACTG
GTTCTGGGTTCACCTCCCTGCTCATGGAACGTCTCTCAGTTGATTATGGCAAGAAGTCCAAGCTGGAGTT
CTCCATTTACCCAGCACCCCAGGTTTCCACAGCTGTAGTTGAGCCCTACAACTCCATCCTCACCACCCAC
ACCACCCTGGAGCACTCTGATTGTGCCTTCATGGTAGACAATGAGGCCATCTATGACATCTGTCGTAGAA
ACCTCGATATCGAGCGCCCAACCTACACTAACCTTAACCGCCTTATTAGCCAGATTGTGTCCTCCATCAC
TGCTTCCCTGAGATTTGATGGAGCCCTGAATGTTGACCTGACAGAATTCCAGACCAACCTGGTGCCCTAC
CCCCGCATCCACTTCCCTCTGGCCACATATGCCCCTGTCATCTCTGCTGAGAAAGCCTACCATGAACAGC
TTTCTGTAGCAGAGATCACCAATGCTTGCTTTGAGCCAGCCAACCAGATGGTGAAATGTGACCCTCGCCA
TGGTAAATACATGGCTTGCTGCCTGTTGTACCGTGGTGACGTGGTTCCCAAAGATGTCAATGCTGCCATT
GCCACCATCAAAACCAAGCGCAGCATCCAGTTTGTGGATTGGTGCCCCACTGGCTTCAAGGTTGGCATCA
ACTACCAGCCTCCCACTGTGGTGCCTGGTGGAGACCTGGCCAAGGTACAGAGAGCTGTGTGCATGCTGAG
CAACACCACAGCCATTGCTGAGGCCTGGGCTCGCCTGGACCACAAGTTTGACCTGATGTATGCCAAGCGT
GCCTTTGTTCACTGGTACGTGGGTGAGGGGATGGAGGAAGGCGAGTTTTCAGAGGCCCGTGAAGATATGG
CTGCCCTTGAGAAGGATTATGAGGAGGTTGGTGTGGATTCTGTTGAAGGAGAGGGTGAGGAAGAAGGAGA
GGAATACTAAGGATCCACCGGATCTAGATA
